>Addgene plasmid #38232 | pEBB HA cIAP1 | addgene full sequence | sequence record 365336 | Addgene Partial NGS Result
ACCGAATTCACTGGCCGTCGTTTTACAACGTCGTGACTGGGAAAACCCTGGCGTTACCCAACTTAATCGC
CTTGCAGCACATCCCCCTTTCGCCAGCTGGCGTAATAGCGAAGAGGCCCGCACCGATCGCCCTTCCCAAC
AGTTGCGCAGCCTGAATGGCGAATGGCGCCTGATGCGGTATTTTCTCCTTACGCATCTGTGCGGTATTTC
ACACCGCATA
[95 nt withheld, positions 221-315]
T
[46 nt withheld, positions 317-362]
C
[141 nt withheld, positions 364-504]
CCTTTGACGTTGGAGTCCACGTTCTTT
[37 nt withheld, positions 532-568]
ACTCTATCTCGGGCTATTCTTTTGATTTATAAGGGATTTTGCCGATTTCGGTCTATTGGTTAAAAAATGA
GCTGATTTAACAAAAATTTAACGCGAATTTTAACAAAATATTAACGTTTACAATTTTATGGTGCACTCTC
AGTACAATCTGCTCTGATGCCGCATAGTTAAGCCAGCCCCGACACCCGCCAACACCCGCTGACGCGCCCT
GACGGGCTTGTCTGCTCCCGGCATCCGCTTACAGACAAGCTGTGACCGTCTCCGGGAGCTGCATGTGTCA
GAGGTTTTCACCGTCATCACCGAAACGCGCGAGACGAAAGGGCCTCGTGATACGCCTATTTTTATAGGTT
AATGTCATGATAATAATGGTTTCTTAGACGTCAGGTGGCACTTTTCGGGGAAATGTGCGCGGAACCCCTA
TTTGTTTATTTTTCTAAATACATTCAAATATGTATCCGCTCATGAGACAATAACCCTGATAAATGCTTCA
ATAATATTGAAAAAGGAAGAGTATGAGTATTCAACATTTCCGTGTCGCCCTTATTCCCTTTTTTGCGGCA
TTTTGCCTTCCTGTTTTTGCTCACCCAGAAACGCTGGTGAAAGTAAAAGATGCTGAAGATCAGTTGGGTG
CACGAGTGGGTTACATCGAACTGGATCTCAACAGCGGTAAGATCCTTGAGAGTTTTCGCCCCGAAGAACG
TTTTCCAATGATGAGCACTTTTAAAGTTCTGCTATGTGGCGCGGTATTATCCCGTATTGACGCCGGGCAA
GAGCAACTCGGTCGCCGCATACACTATTCTCAGAATGACTTGGTTGAGTACTCACCAGTCACAGAAAAGC
ATCTTACGGATGGCATGACAGTAAGAGAATTATGCAGTGCTGCCATAACCATGAGTGATAACACTGCGGC
CAACTTACTTCTGACAACGATCGGAGGACCGAAGGAGCTAACCGCTTTTTTGCACAACATGGGGGATCAT
GTAACTCGCCTTGATCGTTGGGAACCGGAGCTGAATGAAGCCATACCAAACGACGAGCGTGACACCACGA
TGCCTGTAGCAATGGCAACAACGTTGCGCAAACTATTAACTGGCGAACTACTTACTCTAGCTTCCCGGCA
ACAATTAATAGACTGGATGGAGGCGGATAAAGTTGCAGGACCACTTCTGCGCTCGGCCCTTCCGGCTGGC
TGGTTTATTGCTGATAAATCTGGAGCCGGTGAGCGTGGGTCTCGCGGTATCATTGCAGCACTGGGGCCAG
ATGGTAAGCCCTCCCGTATCGTAGTTATCTACACGACGGGGAGTCAGGCAACTATGGATGAACGAAATAG
ACAGATCGCTGAGATAGGTGCCTCACTGATTAAGCATTGGTAACTGTCAGACCAAGTTTACTCATATATA
CTTTAGATTGATTTAAAACTTCATTTTTAATTTAAAAGGATCTAGGTGAAGATCCTTTTTGATAATCTCA
TGACCAAAATCCCTTAACGTGAGTTTTCGTTCCACTGAGCGTCAGACCCCGTAGAAAAGATCAAAGGATC
TTCTTGAGATCCTTTTTTTCTGCGCGTAATCTGCTGCTTGCAAACAAAAAAACCACCGCTACCAGCGGTG
GTTTGTTTGCCGGATCAAGAGCTACCAACTCTTTTTCCGAAGGTAACTGGCTTCAGCAGAGCGCAGATAC
CAAATACTGTTCTTCTAGTGTAGCCGTAGTTAGGCCACCACTTCAAGAACTCTGTAGCACCGCCTACATA
CCTCGCTCTGCTAATCCTGTTACCAGTGGCTGCTGCCAGTGGCGATAAGTCGTGTCTTACCGGGTTGGAC
TCAAGACGATAGTTACCGGATAAGGCGCAGCGGTCGGGCTGAACGGGGGGTTCGTGCACACAGCCCAGCT
TGGAGCGAACGACCTACACCGAACTGAGATACCTACAGCGTGAGCTATGAGAAAGCGCCACGCTTCCCGA
AGGGAGAAAGGCGGACAGGTATCCGGTAAGCGGCAGGGTCGGAACAGGAGAGCGCACGAGGGAGCTTCCA
GGGGGAAACGCCTGGTATCTTTATAGTCCTGTCGGGTTTCGCCACCTCTGACTTGAGCGTCGATTTTTGT
GATGCTCGTCAGGGGGGCGGAGCCTATGGAAAAACGCCAGCAACGCGGCCTTTTTACGGTTCCTGGCCTT
TTGCTGGCCTTTTGCTCACATGTTCTTTCCTGCGTTATCCCCTGATTCTGTGGATAACCGTATTACCGCC
TTTGAGTGAGCTGATACCGCTCGCCGCAGCCGAACGACCGAGCGCAGCGAGTCAGTGAGCGAGGAAGCGG
AAGAGCGCCCAATACGCAAACCGCCTCTCCCCGCGCGTTGGCCGATTCATTAATGCAGCTGGCACGACAG
GTTTCCCGACTGGAAAGCGGGCAGTGAGCGCAACGCAATTAATGTGAGTTAGCTCACTCATTAGGCACCC
CAGGCTTTACACTTTATGCTTCCGGCTCGTATGTTGTGTGGAATTGTGAGCGGATAACAATTTCACACAG
GAAACAGCTATGACCATGATTACGCCAAGCTTAATTCCCTCCCCAGCAGGCAGAAGTATGCAAAGCATGC
ATCTCAATTAGTCAGCAACCATAGTCCCGCCCCTAACTCCGCCCATCCCGCCCCTAACTCCGCCCAGTTC
CGCCCATTCTCCGCCCCATGGCTGACTAATTTTTTTTATTTATGCAGAGGCCGAGGCCGCCTCGGCCTCT
GAGCTATTCCAGAAGTAGTGAGGAGGCTTTTTTGGAGGCCTAGGCTTTTGCAAAAAGCTTTGCAAAGATG
GATAAAGTTTTAAACAGAGAGGAATCTTTGCAGCTAATGGACCTTCTAGGTCTTGAAAGGAGTGGGAATT
GGCTCCGGTGCCCGTCAGTGGGCAGAGCGCACATCGCCCACAGTCCCCGAGAAGTTGGGGGGAGGGGTCG
GCAATTGAACCGGTGCCTAGAGAAGGTGGCGCGGGGTAAACTGGGAAAGTGATGTCGTGTACTGGCTCCG
CCTTTTTCCCGAGGGTGGGGGAGAACCGTATATAAGTGCAGTAGTCGCCGTGAACGTTCTTTTTCGCAAC
GGGTTTGCCGCCAGAACACAGGTAAGTGCCGTGTGTGGTTCCCGCGGGCCTGGCCTCTTTACGGGTTATG
GCCCTTGCGTGCCTTGAATTACTTCCACCTGGCTGCAGTACGTGATTCTTGATCCCGAGCTTCGGGTTGG
AAGTGGGTGGGAGAGTTCGAGGCCTTGCGCTTAAGGAGCCCCTTCGCCTCGTGCTTGAGTTGAGGCCTGG
CCTGGGCGCTGGGGCCGCCGCGTGCGAATCTGGTGGCACCTTCGCGCCTGTCTCGCTGCTTTCGATAAGT
CTCTAGCCATTTAAAATTTTTGATGACCTGCTGCGACGCTTTTTTTCTGGCAAGATAGTCTTGTAAATGC
GGGCCAAGATCTGCACACTGGTATTTCGGTTTTTGGGGCCGCGGGCGGCGACGGGGCCCGTGCGTCCCAG
CGCACATGTTCGGCGAGGCGGGGCCTGCGAGCGCGGCCACCGAGAATCGGACGGGGGTAGTCTCAAGCTG
GCCGGCCTGCTCTGGTGCCTGGCCTCGCGCCGCCGTGTATCGCCCCGCCCTGGGCGGCAAGGCTGGCCCG
GTCGGCACCAGTTGCGTGAGCGGAAAGATGGCCGCTTCCCGGCCCTGCTGCAGGGAGCTCAAAATGGAGG
ACGCGGCGCTCGGGAGAGCGGGCGGGTGAGTCACCCACACAAAGGAAAAGGGCCTTTCCGTCCTCAGCCG
TCGCTTCATGTGACTCCACGGAGTACCGGGCGCCGTCCAGGCACCTCGATTAGTTCTCGAGCTTTTGGAG
TACGTCGTCTTTAGGTTGGGGGGAGGGGTTTTATGCGATGGAGTTTCCCCACACTGAGTGGGTGGAGACT
GAAGTTAGGCCAGCTTGGCACTTGATGTAATTCTCCTTGGAATTTGCCCTTTTTGAGTTTGGATCTTGGT
TCATTCTCAAGCCTCAGACAGTGGTTCAAAGTTTTTTTCTTCCATTTCAGGTGTCGTGAGGAATTCTCTA
GAGATCCCTCGACCTCGAGATCCATTGTGCTGGATCTCACCATGGCTTCTAGCTATCCTTATGACGTGCC
TGACTATGCCAGCCTGGGATCCATGCACAAAACTGCCTCCCAAAGACTTTTCCCAGGTCCCTCGTATCAA
AACATTAAGAGTATAATGGAAGATAGCACGATCTTGTCAGATTGGACAAACAGCAACAAACAAAAAATGA
AGTATGACTTTTCCTGTGAACTCTACAGAATGTCTACATATTCAACTTTCCCCGCCGGGGTGCCTGTCTC
AGAAAGGAGTCTTGCTCGTGCTGGTTTTTATTATACTGGTGTGAATGACAAGGTCAAATGCTTCTGTTGT
GGCCTGATGCTGGATAACTGGAAACTAGGAGACAGTCCTATTCAAAAGCATAAACAGCTATATCCTAGCT
GTAGCTTTATTCAGAATCTGGTTTCAGCTAGTCTGGGATCCACCTCTAAGAATACGTCTCCAATGAGAAA
CAGTTTTGCACATTCATTATCTCCCACCTTGGAACATAGTAGCTTGTTCAGTGGTTCTTACTCCAGCCTT
TCTCCAAACCCTCTTAATTCTAGAGCAGTTGAAGACATCTCTTCATCGAGGACTAACCCCTACAGTTATG
CAATGAGTACTGAAGAAGCCAGATTTCTTACCTACCATATGTGGCCATTAACTTTTTTGTCACCATCAGA
ATTGGCAAGAGCTGGTTTTTATTATATAGGACCTGGAGATAGGGTAGCCTGCTTTGCCTGTGGTGGGAAG
CTCAGTAACTGGGAACCAAAGGATGATGCTATGTCAGAACACCGGAGGCATTTTCCCAACTGTCCATTTT
TGGAAAATTCTCTAGAAACTCTGAGGTTTAGCATTTCAAATCTGAGCATGCAGACACATGCAGCTCGAAT
GAGAACATTTATGTACTGGCCATCTAGTGTTCCAGTTCAGCCTGAGCAGCTTGCAAGTGCTGGTTTTTAT
TATGTGGGTCGCAATGATGATGTCAAATGCTTTTGTTGTGATGGTGGCTTGAGGTGTTGGGAATCTGGAG
ATGATCCATGGGTAGAACATGCCAAGTGGTTTCCAAGGTGTGAGTTCTTGATACGAATGAAAGGCCAAGA
GTTTGTTGATGAGATTCAAGGTAGATATCCTCATCTTCTTGAACAGCTGTTGTCAACTTCAGATACCACT
GGAGAAGAAAATGCTGACCCACCAATTATTCATTTTGGACCTGGAGAAAGTTCTTCAGAAGATGCTGTCA
TGATGAATACACCTGTGGTTAAATCTGCCTTGGAAATGGGCTTTAATAGAGACCTGGTGAAACAAACAGT
TCAAAGTAAAATCCTGACAACTGGAGAGAACTATAAAACAGTTAATGATATTGTGTCAGCACTTCTTAAT
GCTGAAGATGAAAAAAGAGAAGAGGAGAAGGAAAAACAAGCTGAAGAAATGGCATCAGATGATTTGTCAT
TAATTCGGAAGAACAGAATGGCTCTCTTTCAACAATTGACATGTGTGCTTCCTATCCTGGATAATCTTTT
AAAGGCCAATGTAATTAATAAACAGGAACATGATATTATTAAACAAAAAACACAGATACCTTTACAAGCG
AGAGAACTGATTGATACCATTTTGGTTAAAGGAAATGCTGCGGCCAACATCTTCAAAAACTGTCTAAAAG
AAATTGACTCTACATTGTATAAGAACTTATTTGTGGATAAGAATATGAAGTATATTCCAACAGAAGATGT
TTCAGGTCTGTCACTGGAAGAACAATTGAGGAGGTTGCAAGAAGAACGAACTTGTAAAGTGTGTATGGAC
AAAGAAGTTTCTGTTGTATTTATTCCTTGTGGTCATCTGGTAGTATGCCAGGAATGTGCCCCTTCTCTAA
GAAAATGCCCTATTTGCAGGGGTATAATCAAGGGTACTGTTCGTACATTTCTCTCTTAAGGTCACCAGAT
CTAGTAAGCCGAATTCTGCAGATATCCATCACACTGGCGGCCGCGACTCTAGAGTGAGGGTCCCCACCTG
GGACCCTTGAGAGTATCAGGTCTCCCACGTGGGAGACAAGAAATCCCTGTTTAATATTTAAACAGCAGTG
TTCCCCATCTGGGTCCTTGCACCCCTCACTCTGGCCTCAGCCGACTGCACAGCGGCCCCTGCATCCCCTT
GGCTGTGAGGCCCCTGGACAAGCAGAGGTGGCCAGAGCTGGGAGGCATGGCCCTGGGGTCCCACGAATTT
GCTGGGGAATCTCGTTTTTCTTCTTAAGACTTTTGGGACATGGTTTGACTCCCGAACATCACCGACGTGT
CTCCTGTTTTTCTGGGTGGCCTCGGGACACCTGCCCTGCCCCCACGAGGGTCAGGACTGTGACTCTTTTT
AGGGCCAGGCAGGTGCCTGGACATTTGCCTTGCTGGACGGGGACTGGGGATGTGGGAGGGAGCAGACAGG
AGGAATCATGTCAGGCCTGTGTGTGAAAGGAAGCTCCACTGTCACCCTCCACCTCTTCACCCCCCACTCA
CCAGTGTCCCCTCCACTGTCACATTGTAACTGAACTTCAGGATAATAAAGTGTTTGCC
Features (pLannotate 1.2.2; 17 found; start..end, strand, type, name):
      6..163     +  CDS            lacZα (fragment): LacZα fragment of β-galactosidase; lacZ fragment
    169..220     -  misc_feature   bom (fragment): basis of mobility region from pBR322
    239..694     +  rep_origin     f1 ori (sequence partly withheld): f1 bacteriophage origin of replication; arrow indicates direction of (+) strand synthesis
    695..744     -  misc_feature   bom (fragment): basis of mobility region from pBR322
    846..881     -  CDS            rop (fragment): Rop protein, which maintains plasmids at low copy number; rop
    976..1080    +  promoter       AmpR promoter: bla
   1081..1941    +  CDS            AmpR: β-lactamase; bla; confers resistance to ampicillin, carbenicillin, and related antibiotics
   2112..2700    +  rep_origin     ori: high-copy-number ColE1/pMB1/pBR322/pUC origin of replication
   2883..2975    +  CDS            lacI (fragment): lac repressor; lacI; The lac repressor binds to the lac operator to inhibit transcription in E. coli. This inhibition can be relieved by adding lactose or isopropyl-β-D-thiogalactopyranoside (IPTG).
   2988..3009    +  protein_bind   CAP binding site: CAP binding activates transcription in the presence of cAMP. E. coli catabolite activator protein
   3024..3054    +  promoter       lac promoter: promoter for the E. coli lac operon
   3062..3078    +  protein_bind   lac operator: The lac repressor binds to the lac operator to inhibit transcription in E. coli. This inhibition can be relieved by adding lactose or isopropyl-β-D-thiogalactopyranoside (IPTG). lac repressor encoded by lacI
   3134..3344    +  promoter       SV40 promoter: SV40 early promoter
   3366..3432    +  CDS            small t antigen (fragment): SV40 (simian virus 40) small t antigen
   3439..4617    +  promoter       EF-1α promoter: strong constitutive promoter for human elongation factor EF-1α
   4721..6574    +  CDS            BIRC2: BIRC2_HUMAN - Also known as API1, MIHB, RNF48. Experimental evidence at protein level: Swiss-Prot protein existence level 1. Multi-functional protein which regulates not only caspases and apoptosis, but also modulates inflammatory signaling and immunity, mitogenic kinase signaling, and cell proliferation, as well as cell invasion and metastasis. Acts as an E3 ubiquitin-protein ligase regulating NF-kappa-B signaling and regulates both canonical and non- canonical NF-kappa-B signaling by acting in opposite directions: acts as a positive regulator of the canonical pathway and suppresses constitut
   6641..6733    +  ncRNA          G-CSF SLDE: Accession: RF00183 - G-CSF factor stem-loop destabilising element (SLDE)
