[The description below was written by a language model from this plasmid's Addgene catalogue record and pLannotate feature annotations shown in this document.]
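Description:
pEBB HA cIAP1 is a mammalian expression plasmid built on the pEBB backbone and carrying the human BIRC2 gene, which encodes cIAP1 (also called hIAP2 or MIHB). It is propagated in E. coli as a high-copy plasmid through a ColE1/pUC-type origin and selected with ampicillin via the bla (AmpR) gene and its own promoter. The backbone also holds an f1 phage origin and remnants of earlier cloning vectors: fragments of lacZα, lacI, rop and the pBR322 bom region, along with a lac promoter, operator and CAP site. None of these contributes to the mammalian expression function. The record lists no mammalian selection marker, which suggests use by transient transfection.

The payload is driven by the strong constitutive human EF-1α promoter, which lies just downstream of an SV40 early promoter element and a short small t antigen fragment. The cIAP1 coding sequence was cloned between BamHI and NotI sites, both retained, in frame with an N-terminal HA epitope tag supplied by the backbone. The HA tag is not annotated separately in the feature table, but there is a short gap between the promoter and the BIRC2 open reading frame where it could lie. Downstream of the insert, the annotation detects a G-CSF stem-loop destabilising element, presumably part of the vector's 3′ untranslated region; no polyadenylation signal is annotated. The sequenced record is slightly longer than the catalogued total size and is labelled a partial NGS result.

cIAP1 is an E3 ubiquitin ligase that regulates caspases, apoptosis and both canonical and non-canonical NF-κB signalling. The construct allows overexpression of HA-tagged cIAP1 in mammalian cells for detection or immunoprecipitation, consistent with the associated work on signalling pathways that target cIAP1 for degradation.
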