Addgene plasmid #38232: pEBB HA cIAP1
Depositing lab: Colin Duckett. Depositing organization: University of Michigan. Publication: Two distinct signalling cascades target the NF-kappaB regulatory factor c-IAP1 for degradation. Csomos RA, Wright CW, Galban S, Oetjen KA, Duckett CS. Biochem J. 2009 Apr 28;420(1):83-91. 10.1042/BJ20082140 PubMed 19243308.
Backbone
  Vector backbone: pEBB
  Backbone manufacturer: Baltimore Lab
  Backbone size w/o insert (bp): 5350
  Total vector size (bp): 7150
  Vector type: Mammalian Expression
Growth in bacteria
  Bacterial resistance: Ampicillin, 100 μg/mL
  Growth temperature: 37°C
  Growth strain: DH5alpha
  Copy number: High Copy
Gene/Insert
  Gene/Insert name: cIAP1 (alt names: BIRC2; hIAP2)
  Species: H. sapiens (human)
  Insert size (bp): 1800
  GenBank ID: NM_001166.4
  Entrez Gene: BIRC2 (a.k.a. API1, HIAP2, Hiap-2, MIHB, RNF48, c-IAP1, cIAP1)
  Promoter: EF1a
  Tag / fusion protein: HA (N terminal on backbone)
  Cloning method: Restriction Enzyme; 5′ cloning site BamH1 (not destroyed); 3′ cloning site Not1 (not destroyed)
  Sequencing primers: 5′ EF1aF; 3′ JL44 (GAGGGGTGCAAGGACCCAG)
Terms and licenses: Academic/Nonprofit Terms; Industry Terms: Not Available to Industry
How to cite: pEBB HA cIAP1 was a gift from Colin Duckett (Addgene plasmid # 38232 ; http://n2t.net/addgene:38232 ; RRID:Addgene_38232)
